Addgene plasmid #43545: III-CACG
Depositing lab: Chad Cowan & Kiran Musunuru. Depositing organization: Harvard University. Publication: A TALEN Genome-Editing System for Generating Human Stem Cell-Based Disease Models. Ding Q, Lee YK, Schaefer EA, Peters DT, Veres A, Kim K, Kuperwasser N, Motola DL, Meissner TB, Hendriks WT, Trevisan M, Gupta RM, Moisan A, Banks E, Friesen M, Schinzel RT, Xia F, Tang A, Xia Y, Figueroa E, Wann A, Ahfeldt T, Daheron L, Zhang F, Rubin LL, Peng LF, Chung RT, Musunuru K, Cowan CA. Cell Stem Cell. 2012 Dec 12. pii: S1934-5909(12)00645-5. doi: 10.1016/j.stem.2012.11.011. PubMed 23246482.
Backbone
  Vector backbone: pCRII-TOPO
  Backbone manufacturer: Invitrogen
  Backbone size w/o insert (bp): 3973
  Vector type: Bacterial Cloning
Growth in bacteria
  Bacterial resistance: Ampicillin and Kanamycin, 100 & 50 μg/mL
  Growth temperature: 37°C
  Growth strain: Top10
  Copy number: High Copy
Gene/Insert
  Gene/Insert name: III-CACG
  Species: Synthetic
  Insert size (bp): 426
  Cloning method: TOPO Cloning
  Sequencing primers: 5′ T7; 3′ M13-rev
Terms and licenses: Academic/Nonprofit Terms; Industry Terms: Not Available to Industry
How to cite: III-CACG was a gift from Chad Cowan & Kiran Musunuru (Addgene plasmid # 43545 ; http://n2t.net/addgene:43545 ; RRID:Addgene_43545)
