[The description below was written by a language model from this plasmid's Addgene catalogue record.]
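Description:
III-CACG is a bacterial cloning plasmid built on the commercial pCRII-TOPO backbone (about 4 kb without insert), into which a 426 bp synthetic insert was placed by TOPO cloning. It is a high-copy plasmid maintained in E. coli, and the record lists both ampicillin and kanamycin resistance, consistent with the dual selection markers carried by this backbone. No mammalian or other expression elements are recorded. The vector is catalogued purely as a cloning or storage plasmid, and the insert is flanked by T7 and M13-reverse primer sites that are used for sequence verification.

The record describes the insert only by its name and as synthetic, without further annotation. The associated publication describes a TALEN genome-editing system for generating human stem cell-based disease models, which suggests that the plasmid belongs to a library of pre-assembled modules for building TALE repeat arrays. On that reading, "CACG" would denote the four target DNA bases recognised by a short block of TALE repeats. An insert of roughly 426 bp is compatible with about four repeat units. "III" would then indicate the position of that block in the ordered assembly of a full DNA-binding domain. This interpretation is inferred from the name, insert size and publication title and is not stated in the catalogue fields. The record also gives no details of the assembly scheme, such as restriction sites, overhangs or the destination vector. No feature table was provided, so the exact composition and boundaries of the insert cannot be described further. In practice the plasmid would serve as a source of a defined building block that is excised or amplified and joined with other modules to build custom TALENs. It would not itself be delivered into cells.
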