>Addgene plasmid #43545 | III-CACG | depositor partial sequence | sequence record 58810 | III-CACG sequence 426 bps
CGTCTCGGCTCACCCCAGAGCAGGTCGTGGCGATCGCAAGCCACGACGGAGGAAAGCAAGCCTTGGAAAC
AGTACAGAGGCTGTTGCCTGTGCTGTGCCAAGCGCACGGACTCACCCCAGAGCAGGTCGTGGCAATCGCC
TCCAACATTGGCGGGAAACAGGCACTCGAGACTGTCCAGCGCCTGCTTCCCGTGCTGTGCCAAGCGCACG
GCCTCACCCCAGAGCAGGTCGTGGCGATCGCAAGCCACGACGGAGGAAAGCAAGCCTTGGAAACAGTACA
GAGGCTGTTGCCTGTGCTGTGCCAAGCGCACGGATTAACCCCAGAGCAGGTCGTGGCAATCGCGAGCAAT
AACGGCGGAAAACAGGCTTTGGAAACGGTGCAGAGGCTCCTTCCAGTGCTGTGCCAAGCGCACGGACTCA
GAGACG
