>Addgene plasmid #43545 | III-CACG | addgene partial sequence | sequence record 61544 | M13-F20 5'-TGTAAAACGACGGCCAGT-3'
TTGGGCGAATTGGGCCCTCTAGATGCATGCTCGAGCGGCCGCCAGTGTGATGGATATCTGCAGAATTCGC
CCTTGCCGTCCTAGCGCGTCTCGGCTCACCCCAGAGCAGGTCGTGGCGATCGCAAGCCACGACGGAGGAA
AGCAAGCCTTGGAAACAGTACAGAGGCTGTTGCCTGTGCTGTGCCAAGCGCACGGACTCACCCCAGAGCA
GGTCGTGGCAATCGCCTCCAACATTGGCGGGAAACAGGCACTCGAGACTGTCCAGCGCCTGCTTCCCGTG
CTGTGCCAAGCGCACGGCCTCACCCCAGAGCAGGTCGTGGCGATCGCAAGCCACGACGGAGGAAAGCAAG
CCTTGGAAACAGTACAGAGGCTGTTGCCTGTGCTGTGCCAAGCGCACGGATTAACCCCAGAGCAGGTCGT
GGCAATCGCGAGCAATAACGGCGGAAAACAGGCTTTGGAAACGGTGCAGAGGCTCCTTCCAGTGCTGTGC
CAAGCGCACGGACTCAGAGACGTGGGCACAGGAAAGAAGGGCGAATTCCAGCACACTGGCGGCCGTTACT
AGTGGATCCGAGCTCGGTACCAAGCTTGATGCATAGCTTGAGTATTCTATAGTGTCACCTAAATAGCTTG
GCGTAATCATGGTCATAGCTGTTTCCTGTGTGAAATTGTTATCCGCTCACAATTCCACACAACATACGAG
CCGGAAGCATAAAGTGTAAAGCCTGGGGTGCCTAATGAGTGAGCTAACTCACATTAATTGCGTTGCGCTC
ACTGCCCGCTTTCCAGTCGGGAAACCTGTCGTGCCAGCTGCATTAATGAATCGGCCAACGCGCGGGGAGA
GGCGGTTTGCGTATTGGGCGCTCTTCCGCTTCCTCGCTCACTGACTCGCTGCGCTCGGTCGTTCGGCTGC
GGCGAGCGGTATCAGCTCACTCAAAGGCGGTAATAC
